>Addgene plasmid #223031 | rag2:TSFM_CE_pISceI | addgene full sequence | sequence record 443763 | Addgene NGS Result
GCACTCGTGGTTACGGGTTTTTGTTTTGCACTCTTGCACACACATCTCTCGGCCTCCAAAACAAACACAC
AACTGCACGAGGGCTCGAAGCCCCCACCGAAAAACAAAAACATTATGCTAATGAGGAAGGCACAGCTGTT
CCCTTCTTCACTCTCTCTCTCGTTCTTTCAACAACAGTCGCCTAATTTCTCTCGTTCCTTTAAAGAGCCG
CCAAGCAGAAACAGTTAATGCAAATATAAGCCTGCGGGAAATAAGGAGAATTTTTACAAAATCCGAGCTT
CCCCTCCTGCCAAAATGTGATGTGTGACTCACGCATTCGATATTTGGTGTAATGAGAGTGAATCATTCTG
CTCCACACCGAACCCGATGCCACAGACCACTCAGATGCACACCGAGGAGACTATTTTAACAGCACATTAC
ATCCAGACTGTCACAGATGCATTACCAAGAGTGTGATTTCAGTGTCGAATGCAGGTCTTAAAGGAAAATC
TGTTGCGATTGCATGTGCGCTAACTAGACACGACCAACGAATGGGAACAATCTGTGAAATATTATACAAT
CACAGGCAATTAAAAGATGTTTAAAGTTCAATTTAGTTTTAATTAATATGTTATATAAAACTAATCTGTT
TTAAATGTATATTTATGATTTTAGCTTTAGCTAGCCTCTTGACCAGCAGCTGAAGTGTCCGGCAAGTACC
TAAAAGGGAGACCACATGGGAAAGCTAGGTTGCTCCCGGAAGAGGTGTTAGTAAACCAGCAGGTCTACCT
GTGGTCTGTGTGGGTCCTAATGCCCCAGTATAAACCAGCAGGTCAACCTGTGGTCTGTGTGGGTCCTAAT
GCCCCAGTATATTGATGGAGACTCTATACTGCTCGGTGAGCTCCATCTTTCGGATAAGATGTTAAAACAA
GGTCCCGACTCTCTGTGGTGGTAAAAAATTCCCAGGATGTCCTTCCTACCCTGGCATCCTGGACAAATTT
GCTCACTGTCCTCTGTCCATCATGGCCTCCTAACCATCCCCATATCATAATTGGCTTTATCACTCTAGCT
GGGGCCGAAATCGCATACTTCCATTTTATGAGGTACGCTAAAATCAGTATGCGAGCCAAGTAATATGTCC
GAATACTTCCGGCGAGATTCTAGAGTGTGCATTCGATGCACGCTACGCTATTCCATGATGCCCCGTGAGA
GAATTCTTGAATCGGAGAGAAGCAACGCAACTCATGCGGGTAGGTTACGTGACGATGACATATTGGCGGA
TGTAGTACGTCCAAGTTCCATTCATACTGCTCACATTCATATTTTATAGAATGTTCTTTTCCCACAGCCA
AGTAGTAAGTTTAAATTCAAATACAGTACCTACTAAGTAGTAGTAGACGGTTTCGGACGCAGCCCCTGTC
TCCTCTCCACCAATATACTGGTGTGTAGTGTGCGGTCTGGTGCAATATGGCTGCCATCGCGTCATCCAGG
TGGATGCTGCACACTGGTGGTTGATGAGGAGATTTTGCCCAAAAAAGTGTTTTGAGTTTCCAGAAAAGCG
CGATATAAATGTAAGGAATTATCATTAGCTTATTATAATGGAACTTTCTGGATAACTTGTGCCAGAGCTA
GGGGCCATTAAAACTTTGCCCTGGGGTACCTCAGGGAGCTGCAAGGAAGTGCTATAGGGCTAATGAAATG
TTTGGGGGAAAAAAAAAAATTTTATAAGTAAAAATAAAACTAAAATAATTAATAATTTCATTGTTGAAAA
TTATAGTAAAATTGATAAACAAGATAAGCAGCATTAGTATAAAAAACTAAAAACAAACGTAATTTAAAAT
AATTAAATTGTTTTAAATAAATTATACAAAATAATGTTTACAACGACACGGTGGTGCAGTAGGTAGTGCT
GTCGCCAGCAAAGCAAGAAGGTCGCTGGTTCGAGCCTCAGCTGGATCACTTGATGTTTCTGTGTGGAGCA
TTCGCGTGCGTTTAACCCCAGATTAATAAAGAGACTAAGCCGAAAAGAAAATAAATGTATGAAAATGTTT
ACGTAAAATGTAAATAAATGCATGATTAATAAAATATATGAATTTTAAAGATTGAGGTAGAATTGTTTTA
TTATTCACACATTTGGTTATTTTTAATCAGTGACAACTTGTGATGCTCTTTATATTGTTTATTACGCTAC
TTTGAATATTCAGTCTCAAATTGCATGTAAATACGACTTCAAAGCAGAATTAGTTTAATTTAATTGCCTG
TAAACAGTGTTGTACTTTGATGGTGATTGTCTGATAATAATATGATTTCACTATTTAAAATTTGAAAAAA
AAAAATCTGAAAAATACTCACCGGCCACTTTATTAGGTACACCTGTCTAACTGCTTGTTAACGTAAATTT
CTAATCAGCCAATCACCAGGCAGCAACTCAGTGCATTTAGGCATGTAGACATGGTCAAGACGATCTGCTG
CAGTTCAAAGCGAGCATCAGAATGGAGAAGCAAGGTGATTTAAGTGACTTTAAACGTGACGTGTTTGTTG
GTGCCAGACGGGCTGGTCTGAGTATTTCAGAAACTGCTGATTTACTGGGGTTTTCACACACAAACATCTC
TGGGGTTTACAGAGAATGGTCCAAAAAAAGATAATATCCAGTGAGCGGCAGTTCTGTGGGGGCAAATGTC
TTGTTGATGCCAGAGGTCAGAGGAGAATGGCCTGACTGGTTCCAGCTGATAGAAAGGCAACAGTAATTCA
AATAACCACTCGTTAGAACTGAGGCATGCAGAAGAGCACCTTTGAACACAACATGTCGAACCTTGAGGCG
GGTGGGCTACAGCAGCTCAAGACCACATCGGGTGCCACTCCTGTCAGCTAAGAACAGGAAACTGAGGCTA
CAATTCGCACAGGCTCAACATAAGTAGACAATAGAAGATTGAACATTATGTTGCCTGGTCAGATGGATAC
ATTCTACCTTGTATCAACAGTTCAGGCTGGTGATGGTGGTGTAATGGTGTGGGGGATATATTCTTGGCAC
ACTTTGGGCCCATTAGTACCAATTAACCATCGTGTCAACGCCACAGCCTAACTGAGTATTGTTGCTGACC
ATGTTCATTTCTTTTTGACCACAGTGTACCCATCTTCTGATGGCTACTTCCTGCAGGATAATGCACCATG
TCATAAAGCGTGAATGATCTCAGACTGGTTTCTTGAACATGACAATGAGTTCACTGTGCTCGAATGACCT
CCACAGTCACCAGATCTCAATCCAATAGAGCGCCTTTGGGGTGTGGTAGAATGGAAGATTCGCATCCTGG
ATGTGCAGCCGACAAATCTGCATGATGCTAGCATGTCAATATGGACCAAAATCTCTGAGGAATTTTCCAG
TACCTGGTTGAAATGCAAAAGGAAGGGAATCTATGCTAAGGCAAAAAGAGGTCCAACCCAGTACTAGTGG
GGTGTACATAATAAAGTGGCCGGTGAGTGTATATTGTTAAGGATATCTAGATAATCCAAATAATTTACAG
CACTATTTAAAAAAAAAACTTTATGTCACCAAGTCTGCATTTATTTGATCACAATTACAGTCGAAAAAGC
AATATCGGGATACATTGTTTCCATTTAAAATAACTATATTATATTTTAAATATTTTTGACAATGTTATTT
CTTTAATGCCAAAGCTAAATTGTATTCAATCTGAATTTTAGTGTCACATGATCCTTCAGAAAATATTAAC
ACATTGCTAAAAATGTATATTATTATCAATTTGGATTTTTTTTTTTTTTTTGTATATTAACCTATGCTAT
TGGTTACTATACAAAAGTATTACTGTGAATATATGCATATACAGAACCGTATCAAGCGCGGGGGGTGGTT
GGGTTATGTCCCCATTTGGAAAGACCTGGAAACATTCATAATGACTAAAATTGCACGGAAAAATATAATA
TCTATGAGTATTGCTGATCAGCAGCACAAAACCAGAACTCCATATTAATAAACAGCCAATGATGCAGTGA
GTTTGTGCATGTTTTCATTCAAACTCGTGTGATTGTGCTCAAACACCTGTTGTGAGCAGCAGTTGCAAAC
AGTAAACCTCAAGAGGAGCCAGTCAACCTTCACAAACACTCAACCTCTGGCTCACTCACTAAACAATTCG
CGTTAATATCTAAAATAAAAATTTCCAGCACCAAACAGCTCTCAGATTTCGGAGTACACTGACCAAGAGG
TAAGAAGTAACGTTACATTACTAGGACGACTATTGTAAGACTAGATATGTAATATTTGGAAGCGTACGTG
TTTTAAGTGACATATAGAGTAGAGGAACTGATGGAAATACGATTTGCATAATGTAAAATGATATATATTA
AAATATAGGCTACAGTAGGTAACGTGGTTTACATATAACGTTACTGTGTTAATGTAGTGCTCAGTTACTC
GTGTTGACAGTTATTATTAGTGCTTGCTAATTTGTTTGTTAATGCTTCTCTTGCGTATTTGATTACCTTC
AGGCGAATCTAAAACATATCAGATGTAGAAACGGCAGAAAAATGTTGAAGAAAATACGAGAATAGTAGCT
TTTGGAGCACATAGAAAAGTACATCAGATAAAGCCTACCGTTTAAACGCAGACGCCGCTCTCGCACTGAA
TGCTGGGTACTGTAGTCCTTATATTGTATGCTTAATGTGCGTCTCAACGGGAAACTAGAGTTAGGAAAAC
TACAATTTCCTGTGGAAAATGTTTCTGTTTTCGGGGAAACAGCGAAAGAAAGATATGGTTCCGCGTTTTT
TTCTTACTTTGAATAATAAAATAAGACCTAACTACACACTTCGCTTACTCTTATGCTAATTTGAAGCACT
AGCATTCTTTGATACAATGATAATCATTTAAACATCACAGTTATACTACAAATACTATGGTTAAACTATG
TCTAGTGTAGTGTAACACTATGGTTGCCATTGTTATCTTTAAGTTTAAGTATTATCTGTGGTAAAGCCAT
GGTTGGTTTTTATAAGAGGTAATAAAATTAACATTGTACAATTAAATGACTATAAATTAATGTTTTTTTT
TATTTTTTTTACACAGCTACCTTCAAAAAGGGATCAATCGCGGCTAGAGAGATGTCGCTGCTGCGGTCGC
TGCGCGTGTTTCTGGTCGCGCGGACCGGGAGCTACCCGGCTGGGTCTCTTCTGCGTCAGTCGCCCCAGCC
AAGGCACACATTTTATGCTGGGCCCCGTCTGTCTGCCTCGGCCTCCAGCAAGGAGCTCCTCATGAAGCTG
CGGCGGAAAACAGGCTACTCCTTTGTAAATTGCAAGAAAGCTCTGGAGACTTGTGGCGGGGACCTCAAAC
AGGCAGAGATCTGGCTCCACAAGGAGGCCCAGAAGGAGGGCTGGAGCAAAGCTGCCAAGCTCCAAGGGAG
GAAGACCAAAGAAGGCCTGATTGGGCTGTTGCAGGAAGGAAACACAACTGTATTAGTAGAGGTAAACTGT
GAGACAGATTTTGTTTCTAGAAATTTAAAATTTCAACTGTTGGTCCAGCAAGTAGCCCTTGGAACCATGA
TGCATTGTCAGACCCTAAAGGATCAACCCTCTGCATACAGTAAAGGTTTCTTGAATTCCTCTGAGCTTTC
TGGACTTCCAGCTGGGCCTGACAGAGAAGGCTCACTCAAGGATCAGTTGGCTTTAGCAATTGGAAAACTG
GGAGAAAACATGATTCTTAAACGAGCTGCATGGGTGAAGGTGCCATCTGGGTTCTACGTTGGCTCTTATG
TCCACGGAGCAATGCAGAGTCCCTCACTTCACAAGCTGGTGCTGGGGAAGTATGGGGCCCTGGTCATCTG
TGAGACGTCTGAACAGAAAACAAACCTTGAAGACGTTGGCCGCCGCCTTGGGCAGCATGTGGTGGGCATG
GCCCCCCTCTCTGTTGGCTCCCTGGACGATGAGCCTGGGGGAGAGGCAGAGACTAAGATGCTGTCCCAGC
CGTATTTGCTGGATCCCTCCATTACCTTGGGGCAGTATGTGCAGCCTCAGGGGGTGTCGGTAGTAGACTT
TGTGCGGTTTGAATGTGGAGAAGGTGAAGAGGCAGCAGAAACTGAATAGGTTCCAGAGACTTATCGATGA
TGATCCAGACATGATAAGATACATTGATGAGTTTGGACAAACCACAACTAGAATGCAGTGAAAAAAATGC
TTTATTTGTGAAATTTGTGATGCTATTGCTTTATTTGTAACCATTATAAGCTGCAATAAACAAGTTAACA
ACAACAATTCGATGATGATCCAGACATGATAAGATACATTGATGAGTTTGGACAAACCACAACTAGAATG
CAGTGAAAAAAATGCTTTATTTGTGAAATTTGTGATGCTATTGCTTTATTTGTAACCATTATAAGCTGCA
ATAAACAAGTTAACAACAACAATTGCATTCATTTTATGTTTCAGGTTCAGGGGGAGGTGTGGGAGGTTTT
TTAAAGCAAGTAAAACCTCTACAAATGTGGTATGGCTGATTATGATCCTCTAGATCAGATCTCTTGTTTA
TTGCAGCTTATAATGGTTACAAATAAAGCAATAGCATCACAAATTTCACAAATAAAGCATTTTTTTCACT
GCATTCTAGTTGTGGTTTGTCCAAACTCATCAATGTATCTTATCATGTCTGGATCTACGTAATACGACTC
ACTATAGTTCTAGAGGCTCGAGAGGGGCCGCTTTACTTGTACAGCTCGTCCATGCCGAGAGTGATCCCGG
CGGCGGTCACGAACTCCAGCAGGACCATGTGATCGCGCTTCTCGTTGGGGTCTTTGCTCAGGGCGGACTG
GGTGCTCAGGTAGTGGTTGTCGGGCAGCAGCACGGGGCCGTCGCCGATGGGGGTGTTCTGCTGGTAGTGG
TCGGCGAGCTGCACGCTGCCGTCCTCGATGTTGTGGCGGATCTTGAAGTTCACCTTGATGCCGTTCTTCT
GCTTGTCGGCCATGATATAGACGTTGTGGCTGTTGTAGTTGTACTCCAGCTTGTGCCCCAGGATGTTGCC
GTCCTCCTTGAAGTCGATGCCCTTCAGCTCGATGCGGTTCACCAGGGTGTCGCCCTCGAACTTCACCTCG
GCGCGGGTCTTGTAGTTGCCGTCGTCCTTGAAGAAGATGGTGCGCTCCTGGACGTAGCCTTCGGGCATGG
CGGACTTGAAGAAGTCGTGCTGCTTCATGTGGTCGGGGTAGCGGCTGAAGCACTGCACGCCGTAGGTCAG
GGTGGTCACGAGGGTGGGCCAGGGCACGGGCAGCTTGCCGGTGGTGCAGATGAACTTCAGGGTCAGCTTG
CCGTAGGTGGCATCGCCCTCGCCCTCGCCGGACACGCTGAACTTGTGGCCGTTTACGTCGCCGTCCAGCT
CGACCAGGATGGGCACCACCCCGGTGAACAGCTCTTCGCCCTTGCTCACCATGGTCACTGTCTGCTTTGC
TGTTGGTCTGGGCTCCTGGGTCACTGGCTTACTAATGGAGTCTTTATGTATGAGGACTCTTATCAATTGT
TCTTCTATAAAGGTCTGCAGTGTTTCTGTTCGTCCCCTACATGGACACCCAGAGCCTCCTAAATACAGGA
GCCCTGATAACTGCACAAGTGCTCAGATTCCAGCAGGGTGGAAATGAGATAAAGTGTGCAGATGGGGAGG
GGGACGTGAATGAGAGATTTGAGGGATGAAAAGGATGGATGAACGCATTGAAAATAGCCCCTTTCACAAA
ATAATACCAGTAAATTGTCATATAATTAATGACCAGACCTTTACCTGTAAATGATGTGATGTTCATATAC
AGAAGAATGCCAACAATTTACAGATGATTTTACAAATTCTTAATTTTCCTTTTCTAAATGGATTTGTTCA
CACATTATCTCTTCAAAGCAATTGAATTTTCTGGAAAAGATTGGCTGTGTGTGTAAAAGGTGCTACTGAG
GAATTTAATGTGACATGGAATGAAGCAAACAGCAGCCTAAGACAGGATGGCAGGAAAAATGTCACATGTT
TAAAATAAGAGTGAAACCAACGACCTGGACTTATAGAGACTGTGTGTCCTTAGGCAAAGCTCTTGTACAA
ACAGTGCTTGTGACTGTGAAATTCGGGGTTTGCCTGGATTGTGTTAAATGTGTGCTTGGATGTATCATAA
AAAAGAATCGGTTCTCTGTATTTGACATTTTCTGTAATTTATCTAAAGTTACAACTGGCTATGCCTGATT
TTTATCACTATTGAATCAATCATTTTAAAGAATGTTAAGTCTGCTGATTTGGAGAGCTCATTTACATTTA
TTTTGAATGTCTCTTATTTAACACAACTGATTTAAGCTTTAGATCTGCGAAGATACGGCCACGGGTGCTC
TTGATCCTGTGGCTGATTTTGGACTGTGCTGCTCGCAGCTGCTGATGAATCACATACTTCCTCCATTTTC
TTCCACTGATTGACTGTTATAATTTCCCTAATTTCCAGGTCAAGGTGCTGTGCATTGTGGTAATAGATGT
GACATGATTGCATTCATTTTATGTTTCAGGTTCAGGGGGAGGTGTGGGAGGTTTTTTAAAGCAAGTAAAA
CCTCTACAAATGTGGTATGGCTGATTATGATCCTCTAGATCAGATCCACTAGTTCTAGAGCGGCCATTAC
CCTGTTATCCCTAGGCCGCCACCGCGGTGGAGCTCCAATTCGCCCTATAGTGAGTCGTATTACGCGCGCT
CACTGGCCGTCGTTTTACAACGTCGTGACTGGGAAAACCCTGGCGTTACCCAACTTAATCGCCTTGCAGC
ACATCCCCCTTTCGCCAGCTGGCGTAATAGCGAAGAGGCCCGCACCGATCGCCCTTCCCAACAGTTGCGC
AGCCTGAATGGCGAATGGAAATTGTAAGCGTTAATATTTTGTTAAAATTCGCGTTAAATTTTTGTTAAAT
CAGCTCATTTTTTAACCAATAGGCCGAAATCGGCAAAATCCCTTATAAATCAAAAGAATAGACCGAGATA
GGGT
[37 nt withheld, positions 8965-9001]
AAAGAACGTGGACTCCAACGTCAAAGG
[49 nt withheld, positions 9029-9077]
T
[91 nt withheld, positions 9079-9169]
G
[124 nt withheld, positions 9171-9294]
CAGGTGGCACTTTTCGGGGAAATGTGCGCGGAACCCCTATTTGTTTATTTTTCTAAATACATTCAAATAT
GTATCCGCTCATGAGACAATAACCCTGATAAATGCTTCAATAATATTGAAAAAGGAAGAGTATGAGTATT
CAACATTTCCGTGTCGCCCTTATTCCCTTTTTTGCGGCATTTTGCCTTCCTGTTTTTGCTCACCCAGAAA
CGCTGGTGAAAGTAAAAGATGCTGAAGATCAGTTGGGTGCACGAGTGGGTTACATCGAACTGGATCTCAA
CAGCGGTAAGATCCTTGAGAGTTTTCGCCCCGAAGAACGTTTTCCAATGATGAGCACTTTTAAAGTTCTG
CTATGTGGCGCGGTATTATCCCGTATTGACGCCGGGCAAGAGCAACTCGGTCGCCGCATACACTATTCTC
AGAATGACTTGGTTGAGTACTCACCAGTCACAGAAAAGCATCTTACGGATGGCATGACAGTAAGAGAATT
ATGCAGTGCTGCCATAACCATGAGTGATAACACTGCGGCCAACTTACTTCTGACAACGATCGGAGGACCG
AAGGAGCTAACCGCTTTTTTGCACAACATGGGGGATCATGTAACTCGCCTTGATCGTTGGGAACCGGAGC
TGAATGAAGCCATACCAAACGACGAGCGTGACACCACGATGCCTGTAGCAATGGCAACAACGTTGCGCAA
ACTATTAACTGGCGAACTACTTACTCTAGCTTCCCGGCAACAATTAATAGACTGGATGGAGGCGGATAAA
GTTGCAGGACCACTTCTGCGCTCGGCCCTTCCGGCTGGCTGGTTTATTGCTGATAAATCTGGAGCCGGTG
AGCGTGGGTCTCGCGGTATCATTGCAGCACTGGGGCCAGATGGTAAGCCCTCCCGTATCGTAGTTATCTA
CACGACGGGGAGTCAGGCAACTATGGATGAACGAAATAGACAGATCGCTGAGATAGGTGCCTCACTGATT
AAGCATTGGTAACTGTCAGACCAAGTTTACTCATATATACTTTAGATTGATTTAAAACTTCATTTTTAAT
TTAAAAGGATCTAGGTGAAGATCCTTTTTGATAATCTCATGACCAAAATCCCTTAACGTGAGTTTTCGTT
CCACTGAGCGTCAGACCCCGTAGAAAAGATCAAAGGATCTTCTTGAGATCCTTTTTTTCTGCGCGTAATC
TGCTGCTTGCAAACAAAAAAACCACCGCTACCAGCGGTGGTTTGTTTGCCGGATCAAGAGCTACCAACTC
TTTTTCCGAAGGTAACTGGCTTCAGCAGAGCGCAGATACCAAATACTGTTCTTCTAGTGTAGCCGTAGTT
AGGCCACCACTTCAAGAACTCTGTAGCACCGCCTACATACCTCGCTCTGCTAATCCTGTTACCAGTGGCT
GCTGCCAGTGGCGATAAGTCGTGTCTTACCGGGTTGGACTCAAGACGATAGTTACCGGATAAGGCGCAGC
GGTCGGGCTGAACGGGGGGTTCGTGCACACAGCCCAGCTTGGAGCGAACGACCTACACCGAACTGAGATA
CCTACAGCGTGAGCTATGAGAAAGCGCCACGCTTCCCGAAGGGAGAAAGGCGGACAGGTATCCGGTAAGC
GGCAGGGTCGGAACAGGAGAGCGCACGAGGGAGCTTCCAGGGGGAAACGCCTGGTATCTTTATAGTCCTG
TCGGGTTTCGCCACCTCTGACTTGAGCGTCGATTTTTGTGATGCTCGTCAGGGGGGCGGAGCCTATGGAA
AAACGCCAGCAACGCGGCCTTTTTACGGTTCCTGGCCTTTTGCTGGCCTTTTGCTCACATGTTCTTTCCT
GCGTTATCCCCTGATTCTGTGGATAACCGTATTACCGCCTTTGAGTGAGCTGATACCGCTCGCCGCAGCC
GAACGACCGAGCGCAGCGAGTCAGTGAGCGAGGAAGCGGAAGAGCGCCCAATACGCAAACCGCCTCTCCC
CGCGCGTTGGCCGATTCATTAATGCAGCTGGCACGACAGGTTTCCCGACTGGAAAGCGGGCAGTGAGCGC
AACGCAATTAATGTGAGTTAGCTCACTCATTAGGCACCCCAGGCTTTACACTTTATGCTTCCGGCTCGTA
TGTTGTGTGGAATTGTGAGCGGATAACAATTTCACACAGGAAACAGCTATGACCATGATTACGCCAAGCG
CGCAATTAACCCTCACTAAAGGGAACAAAAGCTGGGTACCGGGCCCCCCCTCGAATTACCCTGTTATCCC
TATCGAGCAAAATCAATCCTAATGTAAAATAGTATACGTTCATCATTATAATGCAAACACTGTAGAACTG
TTGTGTTGTGCCTTGCATTTCATTCTCAGTTTCTTATCGTCTGTCTCTTTTTACGACAGAGCTAGAAAAA
ACTAGCCTTCATTTGCCATCGCCGTATGCAAATCCACTCCAGAACTCAACAGGTTTGTTCTGCGGCGGGT
GTAAGTGTGAACACCGGCATGTAAGTGCGCTTGAGCAGGAGAATAAAGCGCTCAGAGACACCGGAGGAAT
CCTTTATTTTGCGTTGCGCCTCAGGGGATTCGCTGAGCCTTCTCTTCATGGCCCTGCTCTTCAGACACAG
GTGCTCCGCTGTTTGTGTTTTTCACTGTTCTTCAG
Features (pLannotate 1.2.2; 22 found; start..end, strand, type, name):
   5092..6066    +  CDS            TSFM: EFTS_HUMAN - Experimental evidence at protein level: Swiss-Prot protein existence level 1. Associates with the EF-Tu.GDP complex and induces the exchange of GDP to GTP. It remains bound to the aminoacyl-tRNA.EF- Tu.GTP complex up to the GTP hydrolysis stage on the ribosome. From Homo sapiens (Human).
   6092..6226    -  polyA_signal   SV40 poly(A) signal: SV40 polyadenylation signal
   6247..6381    -  polyA_signal   SV40 poly(A) signal: SV40 polyadenylation signal
   6404..6487    -  CDS            large T antigen (fragment): large T antigen from SV40 (simian virus 40)
   6503..6635    +  polyA_signal   SV40 poly(A) signal: SV40 polyadenylation signal
   6640..6657    +  promoter       T7 promoter (fragment): promoter for bacteriophage T7 RNA polymerase
   6686..7402    -  CDS            EGFP: EGFP is a basic (constitutively fluorescent) green fluorescent protein published in 1996, derived from Aequorea victoria. It is reported to be a rapidly-maturing weak dimer with moderate acid sensitivity.
   8489..8572    -  CDS            large T antigen (fragment): large T antigen from SV40 (simian virus 40)
   8583..8605    -  misc_feature   MCS (fragment): pBluescript multiple cloning site
   8624..8645    -  misc_feature   MCS (fragment): pBluescript multiple cloning site
   8654..8672    -  promoter       T7 promoter: promoter for bacteriophage T7 RNA polymerase
   8680..8835    +  CDS            lacZα (fragment): LacZα fragment of β-galactosidase; lacZ fragment
   8866..9294    -  rep_origin     f1 ori (sequence partly withheld): f1 bacteriophage origin of replication; arrow indicates direction of (+) strand synthesis
   9321..9425    +  promoter       AmpR promoter: bla
   9426..10286   +  CDS            AmpR: β-lactamase; bla; confers resistance to ampicillin, carbenicillin, and related antibiotics
  10457..11045   +  rep_origin     ori: high-copy-number ColE1/pMB1/pBR322/pUC origin of replication
  11228..11320   +  CDS            lacI (fragment): lac repressor; lacI; The lac repressor binds to the lac operator to inhibit transcription in E. coli. This inhibition can be relieved by adding lactose or isopropyl-β-D-thiogalactopyranoside (IPTG).
  11333..11354   +  protein_bind   CAP binding site: CAP binding activates transcription in the presence of cAMP. E. coli catabolite activator protein
  11369..11399   +  promoter       lac promoter: promoter for the E. coli lac operon
  11403..11425   +  protein_bind   lac operator (fragment): The lac repressor binds to the lac operator to inhibit transcription in E. coli. This inhibition can be relieved by adding lactose or isopropyl-β-D-thiogalactopyranoside (IPTG). lac repressor encoded by lacI
  11468..11486   +  promoter       T3 promoter: promoter for bacteriophage T3 RNA polymerase
  11499..11518   -  misc_feature   MCS (fragment): pBluescript multiple cloning site
