[The description below was written by a language model from this plasmid's Addgene catalogue record and pLannotate feature annotations shown in this document.]
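Description:
rag2:TSFM_CE_pISceI is a zebrafish transgenesis plasmid built on a pBluescript-type backbone and designed to express human TSFM, the mitochondrial translation elongation factor Ts that promotes GDP-to-GTP exchange on EF-Tu. The 975 bp TSFM coding sequence was inserted by restriction cloning downstream of the rag2 promoter, which the record describes as driving expression in the mesenchymal lineage of zebrafish. The promoter itself is not annotated in the feature table. It presumably lies in the roughly 5 kb of unannotated sequence upstream of the TSFM open reading frame, which is followed by SV40 polyadenylation signals. The "pISceI" in the name suggests flanking I-SceI meganuclease sites, commonly used to improve genomic integration after embryo microinjection, but no such sites are annotated.

The feature table also shows an EGFP coding sequence on the opposite strand, about 600 bp downstream of TSFM, with an SV40 poly(A) signal beyond its 3′ end. This points to a second, divergently oriented reporter cassette, probably for identifying transgenic animals. Its promoter is not annotated or stated, and would fall in the unannotated stretch of about 1 kb next to EGFP. The meaning of "CE" in the name is not explained in the record.

For propagation in E. coli the plasmid carries an ampicillin resistance gene with its own promoter, a ColE1/pUC-type origin and an f1 origin, along with remnants of the lacZα region and T3/T7 promoters from the parent cloning vector. Although the origin is annotated as high copy, the catalogue lists the plasmid as low copy. The sequenced record is 11,919 nt, shorter than the listed backbone size plus insert would imply. The associated publication concerns METTL1, tRNA aminoacylation and oncogenic transformation, consistent with use in zebrafish tumour modelling.
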