Addgene plasmid #223031: rag2:TSFM_CE_pISceI
Purpose: Express TSFM gene in mesenchymal lineage of Zebrafish.
Depositing lab: Alejandro Gutierrez. Depositing organization: Boston Children's Hospital. Publication: A methyltransferase-independent role for METTL1 in tRNA aminoacylation and oncogenic transformation. Ali RH, Orellana EA, Lee SH, Chae YC, Chen Y, Clauwaert J, Kennedy AL, Gutierrez AE, Papke DJ, Valenzuela M, Silverman B, Falzetta A, Ficarro SB, Marto JA, Fletcher CDM, Perez-Atayde A, Alcindor T, Shimamura A, Prensner JR, Gregory RI, Gutierrez A. Mol Cell. 2025 Mar 6;85(5):948-961.e11. doi: 10.1016/j.molcel.2025.01.003. Epub 2025 Jan 31. PubMed 39892392.
Backbone
  Vector backbone: Rag2 plasmid
  Backbone size w/o insert (bp): 12500
  Vector type: Express the insert(gene) in mesenchymal lineage of Zebrafish.
Growth in bacteria
  Bacterial resistance: Ampicillin, 100 μg/mL
  Growth temperature: 37°C
  Growth strain: NEB Stable
  Copy number: Low Copy
Gene/Insert
  Gene/Insert name: TSFM
  Species: H. sapiens (human)
  Insert size (bp): 975
  Entrez Gene: TSFM (a.k.a. EFTS, EFTSMT)
  Promoter: Rag2
  Cloning method: Restriction Enzyme; 5′ cloning site BamHi (unknown if destroyed); 3′ cloning site Clai (unknown if destroyed)
  Sequencing primers: 5′ CTGTGGTAAAGCCATGGTTG
Terms and licenses: Academic/Nonprofit Terms; Industry Terms: Not Available to Industry
How to cite: rag2:TSFM_CE_pISceI was a gift from Alejandro Gutierrez (Addgene plasmid # 223031 ; http://n2t.net/addgene:223031 ; RRID:Addgene_223031)
